>Addgene plasmid #14911 | pAJ04 | depositor full sequence | sequence record 8180 | Author sequence
AAGCTTGCATGCCTGCAGGTCGACTAGAGGATCCCCGGGATTGGCCAAAGGACCCAAAGGTATGTTTCGA
ATGATACTAACATAACATAGAACATTTTCAGGAGGACCCTTGGAGGGTACCGGTAGAAAAAATGAGTAAA
GGAGAAGAACTTTTCACTGGAGTTGTCCCAATTCTTGTTGAATTAGATGGTGATGTTAATGGGCACAAAT
TTTCTGTCAGTGGAGAGGGTGAAGGTGATGCAACATACGGAAAACTTACCCTTAAATTTATTTGCACTAC
TGGAAAACTACCTGTTCCATGGGTAAGTTTAAACATATATATACTAACTAACCCTGATTATTTAAATTTT
CAGCCAACACTTGTCACTACTTTCTGTTATGGTGTTCAATGCTTCTCGAGATACCCAGATCATATGAAAC
GGCATGACTTTTTCAAGAGTGCCATGCCCGAAGGTTATGTACAGGAAAGAACTATATTTTTCAAAGATGA
CGGGAACTACAAGACACGTAAGTTTAAACAGTTCGGTACTAACTAACCATACATATTTAAATTTTCAGGT
GCTGAAGTCAAGTTTGAAGGTGATACCCTTGTTAATAGAATCGAGTTAAAAGGTATTGATTTTAAAGAAG
ATGGAAACATTCTTGGACACAAATTGGAATACAACTATAACTCACACAATGTATACATCATGGCAGACAA
ACAAAAGAATGGAATCAAAGTTGTAAGTTTAAACATGATTTTACTAACTAACTAATCTGATTTAAATTTT
CAGAACTTCAAAATTAGACACAACATTGAAGATGGAAGCGTTCAACTAGCAGACCATTATCAACAAAATA
CTCCAATTGGCGATGGCCCTGTCCTTTTACCAGACAACCATTACCTGTCCACACAATCTGCCCTTTCGAA
AGATCCCAACGAAAAGAGAGACCACATGGTCCTTCTTGAGTTTGTAACAGCTGCTGGGATTACACATGGC
ATGGATGAACTATACAAATAGCATTCGTAGAATTCCTAGGAATTTATTTTGATAAGTCTCGCGTATTTTA
TTTGTAATAATNTTATAATAAGATCAATTTACATTTATACTGATAAAATTGACACAATTACACTTTTTAT
TATAAAATATTTTAAAATATTTCTATCAAAAGGTTTATTTTTGTTTTAAATATAATGGTTTTTTTTGTAA
AAAATACTTATTTCGTTTGATAATCTTTATTCAGAGATTTGAATAATTTTAAATAAAGTAGTTTAGTTTT
CATATAAAAGTTAATGGTATATATAAATATTTAAATAGTAAAGATTGAATCAGTATTCAAAATGACACCT
AAAAGTTATTCTATTTCTAGCTATAACAATAATAATAAAGATAATTATGATACAGATTTAGAAAAAAAAA
TAAGGTTAAATTAATTAATTCTATTTTTAATTAAAATGATTTAAGGGAGTTAAATGAAACAGAAACAGAT
TGGGTCTCTATATATTTAGTTTATGTAATGTTATTTTTTGGTGGAATACAAATAACGGTATATTTTACTT
CAATGTGGCCATACTTATCAACAATAAATAGTAAGGCAAATGTAGATACTTTAGGGTGGGTTGTAGCACT
AGTCGGCCGTACGGGCCCTTTCGTCTCGCGCGTTTCGGTGATGACGGTGAAAACCTCTGACACATGCAGC
TCCCGGAGACGGTCACAGCTTGTCTGTAAGCGGATGCCGGGAGCAGACAAGCCCGTCAGGGCGCGTCAGC
GGGTGTTGGCGGGTGTCGGGGCTGGCTTAACTATGCGGCATCAGAGCAGATTGTACTGAGAGTGCACCAT
ATGCGGTGTGAAATACCGCACAGATGCGTAAGGAGAAAATACCGCATCAGGCGGCCTTAAGGGCCTCGTG
ATACGCCTATTTTTATAGGTTAATGTCATGATAATAATGGTTTCTTAGACGTCAGGTGGCACTTTTCGGG
GAAATGTGCGCGGAACCCCTATTTGTTTATTTTTCTAAATACATTCAAATATGTATCCGCTCATGAGACA
ATAACCCTGATAAATGCTTCAATAATATTGAAAAAGGAAGAGTATGAGTATTCAACATTTCCGTGTCGCC
CTTATTCCCTTTTTTGCGGCATTTTGCCTTCCTGTTTTTGCTCACCCAGAAACGCTGGTGAAAGTAAAAG
ATGCTGAAGATCAGTTGGGTGCACGAGTGGGTTACATCGAACTGGATCTCAACAGCGGTAAGATCCTTGA
GAGTTTTCGCCCCGAAGAACGTTTTCCAATGATGAGCACTTTTAAAGTTCTGCTATGTGGCGCGGTATTA
TCCCGTATTGACGCCGGGCAAGAGCAACTCGGTCGCCGCATACACTATTCTCAGAATGACTTGGTTGAGT
ACTCACCAGTCACAGAAAAGCATCTTACGGATGGCATGACAGTAAGAGAATTATGCAGTGCTGCCATAAC
CATGAGTGATAACACTGCGGCCAACTTACTTCTGACAACGATCGGAGGACCGAAGGAGCTAACCGCTTTT
TTGCACAACATGGGGGATCATGTAACTCGCCTTGATCGTTGGGAACCGGAGCTGAATGAAGCCATACCAA
ACGACGAGCGTGACACCACGATGCCTGTAGCAATGGCAACAACGTTGCGCAAACTATTAACTGGCGAACT
ACTTACTCTAGCTTCCCGGCAACAATTAATAGACTGGATGGAGGCGGATAAAGTTGCAGGACCACTTCTG
CGCTCGGCCCTTCCGGCTGGCTGGTTTATTGCTGATAAATCTGGAGCCGGTGAGCGTGGGTCTCGCGGTA
TCATTGCAGCACTGGGGCCAGATGGTAAGCCCTCCCGTATCGTAGTTATCTACACGACGGGGAGTCAGGC
AACTATGGATGAACGAAATAGACAGATCGCTGAGATAGGTGCCTCACTGATTAAGCATTGGTAACTGTCA
GACCAAGTTTACTCATATATACTTTAGATTGATTTAAAACTTCATTTTTAATTTAAAAGGATCTAGGTGA
AGATCCTTTTTGATAATCTCATGACCAAAATCCCTTAACGTGAGTTTTCGTTCCACTGAGCGTCAGACCC
CGTAGAAAAGATCAAAGGATCTTCTTGAGATCCTTTTTTTCTGCGCGTAATCTGCTGCTTGCAAACAAAA
AAACCACCGCTACCAGCGGTGGTTTGTTTGCCGGATCAAGAGCTACCAACTCTTTTTCCGAAGGTAACTG
GCTTCAGCAGAGCGCAGATACCAAATACTGTCCTTCTAGTGTAGCCGTAGTTAGGCCACCACTTCAAGAA
CTCTGTAGCACCGCCTACATACCTCGCTCTGCTAATCCTGTTACCAGTGGCTGCTGCCAGTGGCGATAAG
TCGTGTCTTACCGGGTTGGACTCAAGACGATAGTTACCGGATAAGGCGCAGCGGTCGGGCTGAACGGGGG
GTTCGTGCACACAGCCCAGCTTGGAGCGAACGACCTACACCGAACTGAGATACCTACAGCGTGAGCATTG
AGAAAGCGCCACGCTTCCCGAAGGGAGAAAGGCGGACAGGTATCCGGTAAGCGGCAGGGTCGGAACAGGA
GAGCGCACGAGGGAGCTTCCAGGGGGAAACGCCTGGTATCTTTATAGTCCTGTCGGGTTTCGCCACCTCT
GACTTGAGCGTCGATTTTTGTGATGCTCGTCAGGGGGGCGGAGCCTATGGAAAAACGCCAGCAACGCGGC
CTTTTTACGGTTCCTGGCCTTTTGCTGGCCTTTTGCTCACATGTTCTTTCCTGCGTTATCCCCTGATTCT
GTGGATAACCGTATTACCGCCTTTGAGTGAGCTGATACCGCTCGCCGCAGCCGAACGACCGAGCGCAGCG
AGTCAGTGAGCGAGGAAGCGGAAGAGCGCCCAATACGCAAACCGCCTCTCCCCGCGCGTTGGCCGATTCA
TTAATGCAGCTGGCACGACAGGTTTCCCGACTGGAAAGCGGGCAGTGAGCGCAACGCAATTAATGTGAGT
TAGCTCACTCATTAGGCACCCCAGGCTTTACACTTTATGCTTCCGGCTCGTATGTTGTGTGGAATTGTGA
GCGGATAACAATTTCACACAGGAAACAGCTATGACCATGATTACGCCAAGCTGTAAGTTTAAACATGATC
TTACTAACTAACTATTCTCATTTAAATTTTCAGAGCTTAAAAATGGCTGAAATCACTCACAACGATGGAT
ACGCTAACAACTTGGAAATGAAAT
Features (pLannotate 1.2.2; 11 found; start..end, strand, type, name):
      1..39      -  misc_feature   MCS (fragment): pUC18/19 multiple cloning site
    135..995     +  CDS            sg25: sg25 is a basic (constitutively fluorescent) green fluorescent protein published in 1997, derived from Aequorea victoria.
   1635..1670    +  CDS            rop (fragment): Rop protein, which maintains plasmids at low copy number; rop
   1772..1871    +  misc_feature   bom (fragment): basis of mobility region from pBR322
   1969..2073    +  promoter       AmpR promoter: bla
   2074..2934    +  CDS            AmpR: β-lactamase; bla; confers resistance to ampicillin, carbenicillin, and related antibiotics
   3105..3693    +  rep_origin     ori: high-copy-number ColE1/pMB1/pBR322/pUC origin of replication
   3876..3968    +  CDS            lacI (fragment): lac repressor; lacI; The lac repressor binds to the lac operator to inhibit transcription in E. coli. This inhibition can be relieved by adding lactose or isopropyl-β-D-thiogalactopyranoside (IPTG).
   3981..4002    +  protein_bind   CAP binding site: CAP binding activates transcription in the presence of cAMP. E. coli catabolite activator protein
   4017..4047    +  promoter       lac promoter: promoter for the E. coli lac operon
   4055..4071    +  protein_bind   lac operator: The lac repressor binds to the lac operator to inhibit transcription in E. coli. This inhibition can be relieved by adding lactose or isopropyl-β-D-thiogalactopyranoside (IPTG). lac repressor encoded by lacI
