[The description below was written by a language model from this plasmid's Addgene catalogue record and pLannotate feature annotations shown in this document.]
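Description:
pAJ04 is a promoterless GFP reporter vector for nematode transgenesis, built on pPD95.81 from the Fire lab C. elegans vector series and classified as a worm expression plasmid. It is maintained in E. coli through a high-copy ColE1/pUC-type origin and selected with ampicillin via the β-lactamase gene and its own promoter. The feature table also picks up backbone remnants typical of pUC-derived plasmids: fragments of rop, bom and lacI, plus the CAP binding site, lac promoter and lac operator adjacent to a fragment of the pUC18/19 multiple cloning site.

The payload is an Aequorea victoria-derived green fluorescent protein coding sequence (annotated as an sg25-type variant) placed downstream of the cloning site, with no eukaryotic promoter in front of it. A 598 bp fragment comprising the 3' UTR of the Strongyloides stercoralis era-1 gene was inserted between EcoRI and EagI sites, both of which were retained. The automated annotation does not label this UTR, but the unannotated stretch following the GFP reading frame is consistent with its expected position as the 3' end-processing region of the reporter transcript. The deposited sequence is 4,224 nt, somewhat shorter than the sum of the listed backbone and insert sizes, which would fit the parasite UTR having replaced a backbone segment, though the record does not say so explicitly.

According to the depositor comments and associated publications, the construct serves as a base vector: candidate promoters can be cloned upstream of gfp to test cell- and tissue-specific expression in S. stercoralis, where successful transgene expression was reported to require endogenous non-coding control elements such as this 3' UTR.
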