Addgene plasmid #14911: pAJ04
Depositing lab: James Lok. Depositing organization: University of Pennsylvania. Publication: Strongyloides stercoralis: cell- and tissue-specific transgene expression and co-transformation with vector constructs incorporating a common multifunctional 3' UTR. Junio AB, Li X, Massey HC, Nolan TJ, Todd Lamitina S, Sundaram MV, Lok JB. Exp Parasitol. 2008 Feb . 118(2):253-65. 10.1016/j.exppara.2007.08.018 PubMed 17945217.
Backbone
  Vector backbone: pPD95.81
  Backbone manufacturer: Andrew Fire
  Backbone size w/o insert (bp): 4492
  Vector type: Worm Expression
Growth in bacteria
  Bacterial resistance: Ampicillin, 100 μg/mL
  Growth temperature: 37°C
  Growth strain: DH5alpha
  Copy number: Unknown
Gene/Insert
  Gene/Insert name: strongyloides stercoralis era-1 3' UTR (alt name: era-1 3' UTR)
  Species: S. stercoralis (nematode)
  Insert size (bp): 598
  GenBank ID: DQ333399
  Tag / fusion protein: Ss era-1 3' UTR
  Cloning method: Restriction Enzyme; 5′ cloning site EcoRI (not destroyed); 3′ cloning site EagI (not destroyed)
  Sequencing primers: 5′ M13 forward
Terms and licenses: Academic/Nonprofit Terms; Industry Terms: Not Available to Industry
Depositor comments: Promoterless gfp expression construct with era-1 3' UTR. See Fire Lab C. elegans Vector Kit 1995 Documetation. PAPER:Int J Parasitol. 2006 May 31;36(6):671-9. Epub 2006 Feb 7 Successful transgenesis of the parasitic nematode Strongyloides stercoralis requires endogenous non-coding control elements.
How to cite: pAJ04 was a gift from James Lok (Addgene plasmid # 14911 ; http://n2t.net/addgene:14911 ; RRID:Addgene_14911)
